Addgene plasmid #246838: ARL13B-(T35N)-GFP
Purpose: Express Arl13B (resistance to sgRNA), tagged with GFP, with T35N mutation
Depositing lab: Lei Lu. Depositing organization: Nanyang Technological University (NTU). Publication: Knocking out ARL13B completely abolishes primary ciliogenesis in cell lines. Mahajan D, Chia HM, Lu L. Sci Rep. 2025 Jul 24;15(1):26980. doi: 10.1038/s41598-025-11124-5. PubMed 40707593.
Backbone
  Vector backbone: pLVX-puro
  Backbone manufacturer: Clontech
  Backbone size w/o insert (bp): 8102
  Total vector size (bp): 10062
  Vector type: Mammalian Expression, Lentiviral
  Selectable markers: Puromycin
Growth in bacteria
  Bacterial resistance: Ampicillin, 100 μg/mL
  Growth temperature: 37°C
  Growth strain: NEB Stable
  Copy number: Unknown
Gene/Insert
  Gene/Insert name: Arl13B
  Species: H. sapiens (human)
  Insert size (bp): 2008
  Mutation: change T 35 to N
  Entrez Gene: ARL13B (a.k.a. ARL2L1, JBTS8)
  Tag / fusion protein: GFP (C terminal on insert)
Terms and licenses: Academic/Nonprofit Terms; Industry Terms: Not Available to Industry
How to cite: ARL13B-(T35N)-GFP was a gift from Lei Lu (Addgene plasmid # 246838 ; http://n2t.net/addgene:246838 ; RRID:Addgene_246838)
