[The description below was written by a language model from this plasmid's Addgene catalogue record and pLannotate feature annotations shown in this document.]
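Description:
ARL13B-(T35N)-GFP is an HIV-1-based lentiviral expression plasmid built on the pLVX-puro backbone for expression of a mutant human ARL13B–GFP fusion in mammalian cells. It is propagated in E. coli through a high-copy ColE1/pUC-type origin with ampicillin resistance (AmpR), while transduced or transfected mammalian cells are selected with puromycin. The catalogue lists a total size of 10,062 bp, and the sequenced record annotated here is 10,030 nt.

The viral region is bounded by HIV-1 long terminal repeats. It contains the Ψ packaging signal with an adjoining gag fragment, the Rev response element for Rev-dependent nuclear export of the genomic RNA, and the cPPT/CTS element that aids nuclear import of the reverse-transcribed genome. Fragments annotated as nef lie next to the LTRs and appear to be residual viral sequence. Within the transfer cassette, the CMV immediate-early enhancer and promoter drive the ARL13B coding sequence fused at its C terminus to EGFP. Downstream, a mouse PGK promoter independently expresses puromycin N-acetyltransferase, and a WPRE ahead of the 3' LTR enhances transcript stability and expression.

ARL13B is a cilium-localised small GTPase-like protein required for ciliary axoneme structure and ciliary signalling. This version carries a threonine-to-asparagine change at residue 35 and is described as resistant to the sgRNA used against the endogenous gene; the record states neither the functional consequence of T35N nor the nature of the resistance changes. The associated study concerns ARL13B knockout and primary ciliogenesis in cell lines. This suggests use in re-expression experiments in knockout cells, with GFP reporting expression and localisation of the mutant protein.
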