Features (pLannotate 1.2.2; 25 found; start..end, strand, type, name):
    376..633     +  LTR            5' LTR (truncated): truncated 5' long terminal repeat (LTR) from HIV-1
    680..805     +  misc_feature   HIV-1 Ψ: packaging signal of human immunodeficiency virus type 1
    789..1127    +  CDS            HIV-1 gag (fragment): gag protein from human immunodeficiency virus 1; gag
   1302..1535    +  misc_feature   RRE: The Rev response element (RRE) of HIV-1 allows for Rev-dependent mRNA export from the nucleus to the cytoplasm.
   1912..2012    +  CDS            Rev (fragment): human immunodeficiency virus 1 (HIV-1) Rev protein; rev; enhances nuclear export of unspliced and incompletely spliced viral mRNAs
   2027..2142    +  misc_feature   cPPT/CTS: central polypurine tract and central termination sequence of HIV-1 (lacking the first T)
   2200..2503    +  enhancer       CMV enhancer: human cytomegalovirus immediate early enhancer
   2504..2707    +  promoter       CMV promoter: human cytomegalovirus (CMV) immediate early promoter
   2792..2819    +  misc_feature   MCS (fragment): multiple cloning site
   2826..4109    +  CDS            ARL13B: AR13B_HUMAN - Also known as ARL2L1. Experimental evidence at protein level: Swiss-Prot protein existence level 1. Cilium-specific protein required to control the microtubule- based, ciliary axoneme structure. May act by maintaining the association between IFT subcomplexes A and B. Binds GTP but is not able to hydrolyze it; the GTPase activity remains unclear. Required to pattern the neural tube. Involved in cerebral cortex development: required for the initial formation of a polarized radial glial scaffold, the first step in the construction of the cerebral cortex, by regulating ciliary signal
   4131..4847    +  CDS            EGFP: EGFP is a basic (constitutively fluorescent) green fluorescent protein published in 1996, derived from Aequorea victoria. It is reported to be a rapidly-maturing weak dimer with moderate acid sensitivity.
   4864..5363    +  promoter       PGK promoter: mouse phosphoglycerate kinase 1 promoter
   5384..5983    +  CDS            PuroR: puromycin N-acetyltransferase; pac from Streptomyces alboniger; confers resistance to puromycin
   5997..6585    +  misc_feature   WPRE: woodchuck hepatitis virus posttranscriptional regulatory element
   6602..7120    +  CDS            nef (fragment): NEF_HV1BR - Experimental evidence at protein level: Swiss-Prot protein existence level 1. Extracellular Nef protein targets CD4(+) T-lymphocytes for apoptosis by interacting with CXCR4 surface receptors (PubMed:14990729). From Human immunodeficiency virus type 1 group M subtype B (isolate BRU/LAI) (HIV-1).
   7168..7425    +  LTR            5' LTR (truncated): truncated 5' long terminal repeat (LTR) from HIV-1
   7578..7594    -  protein_bind   lac operator: The lac repressor binds to the lac operator to inhibit transcription in E. coli. This inhibition can be relieved by adding lactose or isopropyl-β-D-thiogalactopyranoside (IPTG). lac repressor encoded by lacI
   7602..7632    -  promoter       lac promoter: promoter for the E. coli lac operon
   7647..7668    -  protein_bind   CAP binding site: CAP binding activates transcription in the presence of cAMP. E. coli catabolite activator protein
   7681..7773    -  CDS            lacI (fragment): lac repressor; lacI; The lac repressor binds to the lac operator to inhibit transcription in E. coli. This inhibition can be relieved by adding lactose or isopropyl-β-D-thiogalactopyranoside (IPTG).
   7956..8544    -  rep_origin     ori: high-copy-number ColE1/pMB1/pBR322/pUC origin of replication
   8715..9575    -  CDS            AmpR: β-lactamase; bla; confers resistance to ampicillin, carbenicillin, and related antibiotics
   9576..9680    -  promoter       AmpR promoter: bla
   9728..9862    +  polyA_signal   SV40 poly(A) signal: SV40 polyadenylation signal
  10029..328     +  CDS            nef (fragment) (across the origin): NEF_HV1BR - Experimental evidence at protein level: Swiss-Prot protein existence level 1. Extracellular Nef protein targets CD4(+) T-lymphocytes for apoptosis by interacting with CXCR4 surface receptors (PubMed:14990729). From Human immunodeficiency virus type 1 group M subtype B (isolate BRU/LAI) (HIV-1).
>Addgene plasmid #246838 | ARL13B-(T35N)-GFP | addgene full sequence | sequence record 494629 | Addgene NGS Result
GGAAGGGCTAATTCACTCCCAAAGAAGACAAGATATCCTTGATCTGTGGATCTACCACACACAAGGCTAC
TTCCCTGATTAGCAGAACTACACACCAGGGCCAGGGGTCAGATATCCACTGACCTTTGGATGGTGCTACA
AGCTAGTACCAGTTGAGCCAGATAAGGTAGAAGAGGCCAATAAAGGAGAGAACACCAGCTTGTTACACCC
TGTGAGCCTGCATGGGATGGATGACCCGGAGAGAGAAGTGTTAGAGTGGAGGTTTGACAGCCGCCTAGCA
TTTCATCACGTGGCCCGAGAGCTGCATCCGGAGTACTTCAAGAACTGCTGATATCGAGCTTGCTACAAGG
GACTTTCCGCTGGGGACTTTCCAGGGAGGCGTGGCCTGGGCGGGACTGGGGAGTGGCGAGCCCTCAGATC
CTGCATATAAGCAGCTGCTTTTTGCCTGTACTGGGTCTCTCTGGTTAGACCAGATCTGAGCCTGGGAGCT
CTCTGGCTAACTAGGGAACCCACTGCTTAAGCCTCAATAAAGCTTGCCTTGAGTGCTTCAAGTAGTGTGT
GCCCGTCTGTTGTGTGACTCTGGTAACTAGAGATCCCTCAGACCCTTTTAGTCAGTGTGGAAAATCTCTA
GCAGTGGCGCCCGAACAGGGACTTGAAAGCGAAAGGGAAACCAGAGGAGCTCTCTCGACGCAGGACTCGG
CTTGCTGAAGCGCGCACGGCAAGAGGCGAGGGGCGGCGACTGGTGAGTACGCCAAAAATTTTGACTAGCG
GAGGCTAGAAGGAGAGAGATGGGTGCGAGAGCGTCAGTATTAAGCGGGGGAGAATTAGATCGCGATGGGA
AAAAATTCGGTTAAGGCCAGGGGGAAAGAAAAAATATAAATTAAAACATATAGTATGGGCAAGCAGGGAG
CTAGAACGATTCGCAGTTAATCCTGGCCTGTTAGAAACATCAGAAGGCTGTAGACAAATACTGGGACAGC
TACAACCATCCCTTCAGACAGGATCAGAAGAACTTAGATCATTATATAATACAGTAGCAACCCTCTATTG
TGTGCATCAAAGGATAGAGATAAAAGACACCAAGGAAGCTTTAGACAAGATAGAGGAAGAGCAAAACAAA
AGTAAGACCACCGCACAGCAAGCGGCCGGCCGCTGATCTTCAGACCTGGAGGAGGAGATATGAGGGACAA
TTGGAGAAGTGAATTATATAAATATAAAGTAGTAAAAATTGAACCATTAGGAGTAGCACCCACCAAGGCA
AAGAGAAGAGTGGTGCAGAGAGAAAAAAGAGCAGTGGGAATAGGAGCTTTGTTCCTTGGGTTCTTGGGAG
CAGCAGGAAGCACTATGGGCGCAGCGTCAATGACGCTGACGGTACAGGCCAGACAATTATTGTCTGGTAT
AGTGCAGCAGCAGAACAATTTGCTGAGGGCTATTGAGGCGCAACAGCATCTGTTGCAACTCACAGTCTGG
GGCATCAAGCAGCTCCAGGCAAGAATCCTGGCTGTGGAAAGATACCTAAAGGATCAACAGCTCCTGGGGA
TTTGGGGTTGCTCTGGAAAACTCATTTGCACCACTGCTGTGCCTTGGAATGCTAGTTGGAGTAATAAATC
TCTGGAACAGATTTGGAATCACACGACCTGGATGGAGTGGGACAGAGAAATTAACAATTACACAAGCTTA
ATACACTCCTTAATTGAAGAATCGCAAAACCAGCAAGAAAAGAATGAACAAGAATTATTGGAATTAGATA
AATGGGCAAGTTTGTGGAATTGGTTTAACATAACAAATTGGCTGTGGTATATAAAATTATTCATAATGAT
AGTAGGAGGCTTGGTAGGTTTAAGAATAGTTTTTGCTGTACTTTCTATAGTGAATAGAGTTAGGCAGGGA
TATTCACCATTATCGTTTCAGACCCACCTCCCAACCCCGAGGGGACCCGACAGGCCCGAAGGAATAGAAG
AAGAAGGTGGAGAGAGAGACAGAGACAGATCCATTCGATTAGTGAACGGATCTCGACGGTATCGCCTTTA
AAAGAAAAGGGGGGATTGGGGGGTACAGTGCAGGGGAAAGAATAGTAGACATAATAGCAACAGACATACA
AACTAAAGAATTACAAAAACAAATTACAAAAATTCAAAATTTTCGGGTTTATTACAGGGACAGCAGAGAT
CCAGTTTATCGATAAGCTTGGGAGTTCCGCGTTACATAACTTACGGTAAATGGCCCGCCTGGCTGACCGC
CCAACGACCCCCGCCCATTGACGTCAATAATGACGTATGTTCCCATAGTAACGCCAATAGGGACTTTCCA
TTGACGTCAATGGGTGGAGTATTTACGGTAAACTGCCCACTTGGCAGTACATCAAGTGTATCATATGCCA
AGTACGCCCCCTATTGACGTCAATGACGGTAAATGGCCCGCCTGGCATTATGCCCAGTACATGACCTTAT
GGGACTTTCCTACTTGGCAGTACATCTACGTATTAGTCATCGCTATTACCATGGTGATGCGGTTTTGGCA
GTACATCAATGGGCGTGGATAGCGGTTTGACTCACGGGGATTTCCAAGTCTCCACCCCATTGACGTCAAT
GGGAGTTTGTTTTGGCACCAAAATCAACGGGACTTTCCAAAATGTCGTAACAACTCCGCCCCATTGACGC
AAATGGGCGGTAGGCGTGTACGGTGGGAGGTCTATATAAGCAGAGCTCGTTTAGTGAACCGTCAGATCGC
CTGGAGACGCCATCCACGCTGTTTTGACCTCCATAGAAGACACCGACTCTACTAGAGGATCGCTAGCGCT
ACCGGACTCAGATCTCGAGGCCACCATGTTCAGTCTCATGGCAAGCTGTTGTGGATGGTTTAAACGCTGG
CGGGAGCCTGTTAGAAAGGTGACTCTTTTGATGGTGGGACTTGATAATGCTGGTAAAAACGCAACAGCAA
AGGGAATCCAAGGAGAATACCCTGAGGACGTGGCGCCAACCGTCGGATTTTCAAAAATTAACCTTAGACA
GGGAAAGTTTGAAGTCACCATCTTTGACTTGGGAGGTGGAATAAGAATTCGGGGAATCTGGAAGAATTAC
TATGCTGAATCCTATGGGGTAATATTTGTTGTGGATTCCAGTGATGAAGAGAGAATGGAAGAGACAAAAG
AGGCTATGTCAGAAATGCTAAGACATCCTCGTATCAGTGGGAAACCCATATTGGTGTTGGCAAATAAACA
AGATAAAGAAGGAGCTTCAGGAGAAGCTGATGTCATTGAATGTCTATCTCTGGAAAAATTGGTCAATGAG
CACAAGTGCCTGTGTCAGATAGAACCATGCTCCGCCATTTCCGGCTATGGAAAGAAAATTGACGAGTCCA
TTAAAAAAGGCCTTTATTGGCTGCTACATGTTATTGCAAGAGACTTTGATGCCTTAAATGAACGCATCCA
AAAAGAGACAACAGAGCAGCGTGCTCTTGAGGAACAAGAGAAACAAGAAAGAGCTGAACGAGTGCGAAAA
TTACGAGAAGAAAGAAAACAAAATGAACAGGAGCAGGCTGAACTCGATGGAACCAGTGGTCTGGCTGAGT
TGGACCCAGAACCAACGAATCCTTTCCAGCCAATAGCATCTGTAATCATTGAGAACGAAGGAAAACTTGA
AAGAGAGAAAAAAAACCAAAAAATGGAGAAAGACAGTGATGGCTGCCACCTGAAACATAAAATGGAGCAT
GAGCAAATAGAGACACAAGGCCAGGTTAATCACAATGGCCAAAAAAATAATGAATTTGGACTAGTAGAAA
ATTATAAGGAGGCATTAACACAGCAGTTAAAGAATGAAGATGAGACAGACCGGCCATCATTGGAATCAGC
TAATGGTAAAAAGAAAACTAAGAAACTAAGAATGAAAAGGAACCACCGGGTAGAACCACTTAATATAGAT
GACTGTGCTCCTGAGAGTCCAACGCCACCCCCACCCCCTCCTCCTGTTGGCTGGGGAACCCCTAAAGTCA
CTAGACTTCCAAAACTTGAGCCTCTTGGTGAAACACATCATAATGATTTCTATAGGAAGCCGCTGCCTCC
CCTGGCTGTGCCACAGCGACCTAACAGTGATGCTCATGATGTGATCTCAGCGGCCGCTGAACGCGGATCC
ATGGTGAGCAAGGGCGAGGAGCTGTTCACCGGGGTGGTGCCCATCCTGGTCGAGCTGGACGGCGACGTAA
ACGGCCACAAGTTCAGCGTGTCCGGCGAGGGCGAGGGCGATGCCACCTACGGCAAGCTGACCCTGAAGTT
CATCTGCACCACCGGCAAGCTGCCCGTGCCCTGGCCCACCCTCGTGACCACCCTGACCTACGGCGTGCAG
TGCTTCAGCCGCTACCCCGACCACATGAAGCAGCACGACTTCTTCAAGTCCGCCATGCCCGAAGGCTACG
TCCAGGAGCGCACCATCTTCTTCAAGGACGACGGCAACTACAAGACCCGCGCCGAGGTGAAGTTCGAGGG
CGACACCCTGGTGAACCGCATCGAGCTGAAGGGCATCGACTTCAAGGAGGACGGCAACATCCTGGGGCAC
AAGCTGGAGTACAACTACAACAGCCACAACGTCTATATCATGGCCGACAAGCAGAAGAACGGCATCAAGG
TGAACTTCAAGATCCGCCACAACATCGAGGACGGCAGCGTGCAGCTCGCCGACCACTACCAGCAGAACAC
CCCCATCGGCGACGGCCCCGTGCTGCTGCCCGACAACCACTACCTGAGCACCCAGTCCGCCCTGAGCAAA
GACCCCAACGAGAAGCGCGATCACATGGTCCTGCTGGAGTTCGTGACCGCCGCCGGGATCACTCTCGGCA
TGGACGAGCTGTACAAGTCTAGATAATTCTACCGGGTAGGGGAGGCGCTTTTCCCAAGGCAGTCTGGAGC
ATGCGCTTTAGCAGCCCCGCTGGGCACTTGGCGCTACACAAGTGGCCTCTGGCCTCGCACACATTCCACA
TCCACCGGTAGGCGCCAACCGGCTCCGTTCTTTGGTGGCCCCTTCGCGCCACCTTCTACTCCTCCCCTAG
TCAGGAAGTTCCCCCCCGCCCCGCAGCTCGCGTCGTGCAGGACGTGACAAATGGAAGTAGCACGTCTCAC
TAGTCTCGTGCAGATGGACAGCACCGCTGAGCAATGGAAGCGGGTAGGCCTTTGGGGCAGCGGCCAATAG
CAGCTTTGCTCCTTCGCTTTCTGGGCTCAGAGGCTGGGAAGGGGTGGGTCCGGGGGCGGGCTCAGGGGCG
GGCTCAGGGGCGGGGCGGGCGCCCGAAGGTCCTCCGGAGGCCCGGCATTCTGCACGCTTCAAAAGCGCAC
GTCTGCCGCGCTGTTCTCCTCTTCCTCATCTCCGGGCCTTTCGACCTGCAGCCCAAGCTTACCATGACCG
AGTACAAGCCCACGGTGCGCCTCGCCACCCGCGACGACGTCCCCAGGGCCGTACGCACCCTCGCCGCCGC
GTTCGCCGACTACCCCGCCACGCGCCACACCGTCGATCCGGACCGCCACATCGAGCGGGTCACCGAGCTG
CAAGAACTCTTCCTCACGCGCGTCGGGCTCGACATCGGCAAGGTGTGGGTCGCGGACGACGGCGCCGCGG
TGGCGGTCTGGACCACGCCGGAGAGCGTCGAAGCGGGGGCGGTGTTCGCCGAGATCGGCCCGCGCATGGC
CGAGTTGAGCGGTTCCCGGCTGGCCGCGCAGCAACAGATGGAAGGCCTCCTGGCGCCGCACCGGCCCAAG
GAGCCCGCGTGGTTCCTGGCCACCGTCGGCGTCTCGCCCGACCACCAGGGCAAGGGTCTGGGCAGCGCCG
TCGTGCTCCCCGGAGTGGAGGCGGCCGAGCGCGCCGGGGTGCCCGCCTTCCTGGAGACCTCCGCGCCCCG
CAACCTCCCCTTCTACGAGCGGCTCGGCTTCACCGTCACCGCCGACGTCGAGGTGCCCGAAGGACCGCGC
ACCTGGTGCATGACCCGCAAGCCCGGTGCCTGACCGCGTCTGGAACAATCAACCTCTGGATTACAAAATT
TGTGAAAGATTGACTGGTATTCTTAACTATGTTGCTCCTTTTACGCTATGTGGATACGCTGCTTTAATGC
CTTTGTATCATGCTATTGCTTCCCGTATGGCTTTCATTTTCTCCTCCTTGTATAAATCCTGGTTGCTGTC
TCTTTATGAGGAGTTGTGGCCCGTTGTCAGGCAACGTGGCGTGGTGTGCACTGTGTTTGCTGACGCAACC
CCCACTGGTTGGGGCATTGCCACCACCTGTCAGCTCCTTTCCGGGACTTTCGCTTTCCCCCTCCCTATTG
CCACGGCGGAACTCATCGCCGCCTGCCTTGCCCGCTGCTGGACAGGGGCTCGGCTGTTGGGCACTGACAA
TTCCGTGGTGTTGTCGGGGAAGCTGACGTCCTTTCCATGGCTGCTCGCCTGTGTTGCCACCTGGATTCTG
CGCGGGACGTCCTTCTGCTACGTCCCTTCGGCCCTCAATCCAGCGGACCTTCCTTCCCGCGGCCTGCTGC
CGGCTCTGCGGCCTCTTCCGCGTCTTCGCCTTCGCCCTCAGACGAGTCGGATCTCCCTTTGGGCCGCCTC
CCCGCCTGGAATTAATTCTGCAGTCGAGACCTAGAAAAACATGGAGCAATCACAAGTAGCAATACAGCAG
CTACCAATGCTGATTGTGCCTGGCTAGAAGCACAAGAGGAGGAGGAGGTGGGTTTTCCAGTCACACCTCA
GGTACCTTTAAGACCAATGACTTACAAGGCAGCTGTAGATCTTAGCCACTTTTTAAAAGAAAAGAGGGGA
CTGGAAGGGCTAATTCACTCCCAACGAAGACAAGATATCCTTGATCTGTGGATCTACCACACACAAGGCT
ACTTCCCTGATTAGCAGAACTACACACCAGGGCCAGGGGTCAGATATCCACTGACCTTTGGATGGTGCTA
CAAGCTAGTACCAGTTGAGCCAGATAAGGTAGAAGAGGCCAATAAAGGAGAGAACACCAGCTTGTTACAC
CCTGTGAGCCTGCATGGGATGGATGACCCGGAGAGAGAAGTGTTAGAGTGGAGGTTTGACAGCCGCCTAG
CATTTCATCACGTGGCCCGAGAGCTGCATCCGGAGTACTTCAAGAACTGCTGATATCGAGCTTGCTACAA
GGGACTTTCCGCTGGGGACTTTCCAGGGAGGCGTGGCCTGGGCGGGACTGGGGAGTGGCGAGCCCTCAGA
TCCTGCATATAAGCAGCTGCTTTTTGCCTGTACTGGGTCTCTCTGGTTAGACCAGATCTGAGCCTGGGAG
CTCTCTGGCTAACTAGGGAACCCACTGCTTAAGCCTCAATAAAGCTTGCCTTGAGTGCTTCAAGTAGTGT
GTGCCCGTCTGTTGTGTGACTCTGGTAACTAGAGATCCCTCAGACCCTTTTAGTCAGTGTGGAAAATCTC
TAGCAGTAGTAGTTCATGTCATCTTATTATTCAGTATTTATAACTTGCAAAGAAATGAATATCAGAGAGT
GAGAGGCCTTGACATTGCTAGCGTTTTACCGTCGACCTCTAGCTAGAGCTTGGCGTAATCATGGTCATAG
CTGTTTCCTGTGTGAAATTGTTATCCGCTCACAATTCCACACAACATACGAGCCGGAAGCATAAAGTGTA
AAGCCTGGGGTGCCTAATGAGTGAGCTAACTCACATTAATTGCGTTGCGCTCACTGCCCGCTTTCCAGTC
GGGAAACCTGTCGTGCCAGCTGCATTAATGAATCGGCCAACGCGCGGGGAGAGGCGGTTTGCGTATTGGG
CGCTCTTCCGCTTCCTCGCTCACTGACTCGCTGCGCTCGGTCGTTCGGCTGCGGCGAGCGGTATCAGCTC
ACTCAAAGGCGGTAATACGGTTATCCACAGAATCAGGGGATAACGCAGGAAAGAACATGTGAGCAAAAGG
CCAGCAAAAGGCCAGGAACCGTAAAAAGGCCGCGTTGCTGGCGTTTTTCCATAGGCTCCGCCCCCCTGAC
GAGCATCACAAAAATCGACGCTCAAGTCAGAGGTGGCGAAACCCGACAGGACTATAAAGATACCAGGCGT
TTCCCCCTGGAAGCTCCCTCGTGCGCTCTCCTGTTCCGACCCTGCCGCTTACCGGATACCTGTCCGCCTT
TCTCCCTTCGGGAAGCGTGGCGCTTTCTCATAGCTCACGCTGTAGGTATCTCAGTTCGGTGTAGGTCGTT
CGCTCCAAGCTGGGCTGTGTGCACGAACCCCCCGTTCAGCCCGACCGCTGCGCCTTATCCGGTAACTATC
GTCTTGAGTCCAACCCGGTAAGACACGACTTATCGCCACTGGCAGCAGCCACTGGTAACAGGATTAGCAG
AGCGAGGTATGTAGGCGGTGCTACAGAGTTCTTGAAGTGGTGGCCTAACTACGGCTACACTAGAAGAACA
GTATTTGGTATCTGCGCTCTGCTGAAGCCAGTTACCTTCGGAAAAAGAGTTGGTAGCTCTTGATCCGGCA
AACAAACCACCGCTGGTAGCGGTGGTTTTTTTGTTTGCAAGCAGCAGATTACGCGCAGAAAAAAAGGATC
TCAAGAAGATCCTTTGATCTTTTCTACGGGGTCTGACGCTCAGTGGAACGAAAACTCACGTTAAGGGATT
TTGGTCATGAGATTATCAAAAAGGATCTTCACCTAGATCCTTTTAAATTAAAAATGAAGTTTTAAATCAA
TCTAAAGTATATATGAGTAAACTTGGTCTGACAGTTACCAATGCTTAATCAGTGAGGCACCTATCTCAGC
GATCTGTCTATTTCGTTCATCCATAGTTGCCTGACTCCCCGTCGTGTAGATAACTACGATACGGGAGGGC
TTACCATCTGGCCCCAGTGCTGCAATGATACCGCGAGACCCACGCTCACCGGCTCCAGATTTATCAGCAA
TAAACCAGCCAGCCGGAAGGGCCGAGCGCAGAAGTGGTCCTGCAACTTTATCCGCCTCCATCCAGTCTAT
TAATTGTTGCCGGGAAGCTAGAGTAAGTAGTTCGCCAGTTAATAGTTTGCGCAACGTTGTTGCCATTGCT
ACAGGCATCGTGGTGTCACGCTCGTCGTTTGGTATGGCTTCATTCAGCTCCGGTTCCCAACGATCAAGGC
GAGTTACATGATCCCCCATGTTGTGCAAAAAAGCGGTTAGCTCCTTCGGTCCTCCGATCGTTGTCAGAAG
TAAGTTGGCCGCAGTGTTATCACTCATGGTTATGGCAGCACTGCATAATTCTCTTACTGTCATGCCATCC
GTAAGATGCTTTTCTGTGACTGGTGAGTACTCAACCAAGTCATTCTGAGAATAGTGTATGCGGCGACCGA
GTTGCTCTTGCCCGGCGTCAATACGGGATAATACCGCGCCACATAGCAGAACTTTAAAAGTGCTCATCAT
TGGAAAACGTTCTTCGGGGCGAAAACTCTCAAGGATCTTACCGCTGTTGAGATCCAGTTCGATGTAACCC
ACTCGTGCACCCAACTGATCTTCAGCATCTTTTACTTTCACCAGCGTTTCTGGGTGAGCAAAAACAGGAA
GGCAAAATGCCGCAAAAAAGGGAATAAGGGCGACACGGAAATGTTGAATACTCATACTCTTCCTTTTTCA
ATATTATTGAAGCATTTATCAGGGTTATTGTCTCATGAGCGGATACATATTTGAATGTATTTAGAAAAAT
AAACAAATAGGGGTTCCGCGCACATTTCCCCGAAAAGTGCCACCTGACGTCGACGGATCGGGAGATCAAC
TTGTTTATTGCAGCTTATAATGGTTACAAATAAAGCAATAGCATCACAAATTTCACAAATAAAGCATTTT
TTTCACTGCATTCTAGTTGTGGTTTGTCCAAACTCATCAATGTATCTTATCATGTCTGGATCAACTGGAT
AACTCAAGCTAACCAAAATCATCCCAAACTTCCCACCCCATACCCTATTACCACTGCCAATTACCTGTGG
TTTCATTTACTCTAAACCTGTGATTCCTCTGAATTATTTTCATTTTAAAGAAATTGTATTTGTTAAATAT
GTACTACAAACTTAGTAGTT
